Addgene plasmid #61622: pcDNA3-ICUE3
Purpose: FRET-based biosensor for monitoring cAMP
Depositing lab: Jin Zhang. Depositing organization: Johns Hopkins University and School of Medicine. Publication: The role of membrane microdomains in shaping beta2-adrenergic receptor-mediated cAMP dynamics. DiPilato LM, Zhang J. Mol Biosyst. 2009 Aug;5(8):832-7. doi: 10.1039/b823243a. Epub 2009 May 26. PubMed 19603118.
Backbone
  Vector backbone: pcDNA3
  Backbone manufacturer: Invitrogen
  Backbone size w/o insert (bp): 5446
  Total vector size (bp): 9176
  Vector type: Mammalian Expression
  Selectable markers: Neomycin (select with G418)
Growth in bacteria
  Bacterial resistance: Ampicillin, 100 μg/mL
  Growth temperature: 37°C
  Growth strain: DH5alpha
  Copy number: High Copy
Gene/Insert
  Gene/Insert name: ICUE3
  Species: H. sapiens (human)
  Insert size (bp): 3669
  Entrez Gene: RAPGEF3 (a.k.a. CAMP-GEFI, EPAC, EPAC1, HSU79275, bcm910)
  Promoter: CMV
  Tag / fusion protein: ECFP (N terminal on insert); cpVenus[L194] (C terminal on insert)
  Cloning method: Restriction Enzyme; 5′ cloning site BamHI (not destroyed); 3′ cloning site EcoRI (not destroyed)
  Sequencing primers: 5′ T7 forward; 3′ BGH reverse
Terms and licenses: Academic/Nonprofit Terms; Industry Terms: Not Available to Industry
How to cite: pcDNA3-ICUE3 was a gift from Jin Zhang (Addgene plasmid # 61622 ; http://n2t.net/addgene:61622 ; RRID:Addgene_61622)
