[The description below was written by a language model from this plasmid's Addgene catalogue record and pLannotate feature annotations shown in this document.]
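Description:
pcDNA3-ICUE3 is a mammalian expression plasmid built on the Invitrogen pcDNA3 backbone that encodes ICUE3, a genetically encoded FRET biosensor for monitoring cAMP. It is propagated in E. coli as a high-copy plasmid through a ColE1/pUC-type origin with ampicillin resistance (AmpR under its own bla promoter). It also carries an f1 origin. For selection in mammalian cells, an SV40 early promoter drives a neomycin phosphotransferase gene followed by an SV40 polyadenylation signal, allowing G418 selection of stable transfectants.

The sensor was cloned between BamHI and EcoRI sites and is expressed from the CMV immediate-early enhancer and promoter, with the bovine growth hormone polyadenylation signal terminating the transcript. It consists of a large portion of human RAPGEF3 (Epac1), a cAMP-activated guanine nucleotide exchange factor, placed between an N-terminal cyan fluorescent protein donor and a C-terminal circularly permuted Venus acceptor. The catalogue names these ECFP and cpVenus[L194], while the automated annotation matches them to mECFP and a cp173Venus fragment, so the exact variant calls differ between the two sources. In sensors of this design, cAMP binding to the Epac moiety changes its conformation and alters energy transfer between the two fluorophores, giving a ratiometric readout in living cells. The annotation also detects short leader elements upstream of the CFP, including a T7 gene 10 leader and an Xpress epitope. T7 and SP6 promoters flank the insert. The associated publication concerns how membrane microdomains shape beta2-adrenergic receptor-mediated cAMP dynamics.
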