Features (pLannotate 1.2.2; 26 found; start..end, strand, type, name):
      5..57      -  misc_feature   bom (fragment): basis of mobility region from pBR322
    212..591     +  enhancer       CMV enhancer: human cytomegalovirus immediate early enhancer
    592..795     +  promoter       CMV promoter: human cytomegalovirus (CMV) immediate early promoter
    791..824     +  LTR            5' LTR (truncated) (fragment): truncated 5' long terminal repeat (LTR) from HIV-1
    840..858     +  promoter       T7 promoter: promoter for bacteriophage T7 RNA polymerase
    899..919     +  CDS            capTEV™ (fragment): composite tag for in vivo biotinylation, TEV protease cleavage, and 6xHis tagging
    920..952     +  CDS            T7 tag (gene 10 leader): leader peptide from bacteriophage T7 gene 10 promotes efficient translation in E. coli
    956..979     +  CDS            Xpress™ tag: Xpress™ epitope tag, including an enterokinase recognition and cleavage site
    986..1702    +  CDS            mECFP: enhanced CFP with monomerizing A206K mutation (Zacharias et al., 2002) mammalian codon-optimized
   1712..3910    +  CDS            RAPGEF3 (fragment): RPGF3_HUMAN - Also known as CGEF1, EPAC, EPAC1. Experimental evidence at protein level: Swiss-Prot protein existence level 1. Guanine nucleotide exchange factor (GEF) for RAP1A and RAP2A small GTPases that is activated by binding cAMP. Through simultaneous binding of PDE3B to RAPGEF3 and PIK3R6 is assembled in a signaling complex in which it activates the PI3K gamma complex and which is involved in angiogenesis. Plays a role in the modulation of the cAMP- induced dynamic control of endothelial barrier function through a pathway that is independent on Rho-mediated signaling. Required for the ac
   3918..4585    +  CDS            cp173Venus (fragment): circularly permuted form of the Venus yellow fluorescent protein (Nagai et al., 2004) efficient FRET acceptor for CFP
   4715..4733    -  promoter       SP6 promoter: promoter for bacteriophage SP6 RNA polymerase
   4759..4983    +  polyA_signal   bGH poly(A) signal: bovine growth hormone polyadenylation signal
   4987..5008    +  promoter       SV40 promoter (fragment): SV40 enhancer and early promoter
   5029..5457    +  rep_origin     f1 ori (sequence partly withheld): f1 bacteriophage origin of replication; arrow indicates direction of (+) strand synthesis
   5471..5800    +  promoter       SV40 promoter: SV40 enhancer and early promoter
   5867..6658    +  CDS            neo: KKA2_KLEPN - Also known as kan, nptII. Experimental evidence at protein level: Swiss-Prot protein existence level 1. Resistance to kanamycin, neomycin, paromomycin, ribostamycin, butirosin and gentamicin B. From Klebsiella pneumoniae.
   6682..6840    +  CDS            ble (fragment): BLE_KLEPN - Experimental evidence at protein level: Swiss-Prot protein existence level 1. Binding protein with a strong affinity to the bleomycin family of antibiotics. Binds to CL990; an antimitotic-antibiotic compound. From Klebsiella pneumoniae.
   6835..6956    +  polyA_signal   SV40 poly(A) signal: SV40 polyadenylation signal
   7029..7045    -  protein_bind   lac operator: The lac repressor binds to the lac operator to inhibit transcription in E. coli. This inhibition can be relieved by adding lactose or isopropyl-β-D-thiogalactopyranoside (IPTG). lac repressor encoded by lacI
   7053..7083    -  promoter       lac promoter: promoter for the E. coli lac operon
   7098..7119    -  protein_bind   CAP binding site: CAP binding activates transcription in the presence of cAMP. E. coli catabolite activator protein
   7132..7224    -  CDS            lacI (fragment): lac repressor; lacI; The lac repressor binds to the lac operator to inhibit transcription in E. coli. This inhibition can be relieved by adding lactose or isopropyl-β-D-thiogalactopyranoside (IPTG).
   7407..7995    -  rep_origin     ori: high-copy-number ColE1/pMB1/pBR322/pUC origin of replication
   8166..9026    -  CDS            AmpR: β-lactamase; bla; confers resistance to ampicillin, carbenicillin, and related antibiotics
   9027..9131    -  promoter       AmpR promoter: bla
>Addgene plasmid #61622 | pcDNA3-ICUE3 | addgene full sequence | sequence record 170468 | Addgene NGS Result
CCCCTATGGTGCACTCTCAGTACAATCTGCTCTGATGCCGCATAGTTAAGCCAGTATCTGCTCCCTGCTT
GTGTGTTGGAGGTCGCTGAGTAGTGCGCGAGCAAAATTTAAGCTACAACAAGGCAAGGCTTGACCGACAA
TTGCATGAAGAATCTGCTTAGGGTTAGGCGTTTTGCGCTGCTTCGCGATGTACGGGCCAGATATACGCGT
TGACATTGATTATTGACTAGTTATTAATAGTAATCAATTACGGGGTCATTAGTTCATAGCCCATATATGG
AGTTCCGCGTTACATAACTTACGGTAAATGGCCCGCCTGGCTGACCGCCCAACGACCCCCGCCCATTGAC
GTCAATAATGACGTATGTTCCCATAGTAACGCCAATAGGGACTTTCCATTGACGTCAATGGGTGGAGTAT
TTACGGTAAACTGCCCACTTGGCAGTACATCAAGTGTATCATATGCCAAGTACGCCCCCTATTGACGTCA
ATGACGGTAAATGGCCCGCCTGGCATTATGCCCAGTACATGACCTTATGGGACTTTCCTACTTGGCAGTA
CATCTACGTATTAGTCATCGCTATTACCATGGTGATGCGGTTTTGGCAGTACATCAATGGGCGTGGATAG
CGGTTTGACTCACGGGGATTTCCAAGTCTCCACCCCATTGACGTCAATGGGAGTTTGTTTTGGCACCAAA
ATCAACGGGACTTTCCAAAATGTCGTAACAACTCCGCCCCATTGACGCAAATGGGCGGTAGGCGTGTACG
GTGGGAGGTCTATATAAGCAGAGCTCTCTGGCTAACTAGAGAACCCACTGCTTACTGGCTTATCGAAATT
AATACGACTCACTATAGGGAGACCCAAGCTTGCGGCCGCCACCATGGTGCGGGGTTCTCATCATCATCAT
CATCATGGTATGGCTAGCATGACTGGTGGACAGCAAATGGGTCGGGATCTGTACGACGATGACGATAAGG
ATCCCATGGTGAGCAAGGGCGAGGAGCTGTTCACCGGGGTGGTGCCCATCCTGGTCGAGCTGGACGGCGA
CGTAAACGGCCACAGGTTCAGCGTGTCCGGCGAGGGCGAGGGCGATGCCACCTACGGCAAGCTGACCCTG
AAGTTCATCTGCACCACCGGCAAGCTGCCCGTGCCCTGGCCCACCCTCGTGACCACCCTGACCTGGGGCG
TGCAGTGCTTCAGCCGCTACCCCGACCACATGAAGCAGCACGACTTCTTCAAGTCCGCCATGCCCGAAGG
CTACGTCCAGGAGCGTACCATCTTCTTCAAGGACGACGGCAACTACAAGACCCGCGCCGAGGTGAAGTTC
GAGGGCGACACCCTGGTGAACCGCATCGAGCTGAAGGGCATCGACTTCAAGGAGGACGGCAACATCCTGG
GGCACAAGCTGGAGTACAACTACATCAGCCACAACGTCTATATCACCGCCGACAAGCAGAAGAACGGCAT
CAAGGCCCACTTCAAGATCCGCCACAACATCGAGGACGGCAGCGTGCAGCTCGCCGACCACTACCAGCAG
AACACCCCCATCGGCGACGGCCCCGTGCTGCTGCCCGACAACCACTACCTGAGCACCCAGTCCAAGCTGA
GCAAAGACCCCAACGAGAAGCGCGATCACATGGTCCTGCTGGAGTTCGTGACCGCCGCCGGGATCACTCA
CGGCATGGACGAGCTGTACAAGGCTGGTACCCCCGTGGGAACTCATGAGATGGAGGAGGAGTTGGCCGAA
GCTGTGGCCCTGCTCTCCCAGCGGGGGCCTGACGCCCTGCTCACTGTGGCACTTCGAAAGCCCCCAGGTC
AGCGCACGGATGAAGAGCTGGACCTCATCTTTGAGGAGCTGCTGCACATCAAGGCTGTGGCCCACCTCTC
CAACTCGGTGAAGCGAGAATTAGCGGCTGTTCTGCTCTTTGAACCACACAGCAAGGCAGGGACCGTGTTG
TTCAGCCAGGGGGACAAGGGCACTTCGTGGTACATTATCTGGAAGGGATCTGTCAACGTGGTGACCCATG
GCAAGGGGCTGGTGACCACCCTGCATGAGGGAGATGATTTTGGACAGCTGGCTCTGGTGAATGATGCACC
CCGGGCAGCCACCATCATCCTGCGAGAAGACAACTGTCATTTCCTGCGTGTGGACAAGCAGGACTTCAAC
CGTATCATCAAGGATGTGGAGGCAAAGACCATGCGGCTGGAAGAACATGGCAAAGTGGTGCTGGTGCTGG
AGAGAGCCTCTCAGGGCGCCGGCCCTTCCCGACCCCCAACCCCAGGCAGGAACCGGTATACAGTGATGTC
TGGCACCCCAGAGAAGATCCTAGAGCTTCTGTTGGAGGCCATGGGACCAGATTCCAGTGCTCATGACCAA
ACAGAGACATTCCTCAGCGACTTCCTCCTGACCCACAGGGTCTTCATGCCCAGCGCCCAACTCTGCGCTG
CCCTTCTGCACCACTTCCATGTGGAGCCTGCGGGTGGCAGCGAGCAGGAGCGCAGCACCTACGTCTGCAA
CAAGAGGCAGCAGATCTTGCGGCTGGTCAGCCAGTGGGTGGCCCTGTATGGCTCCATGCTCCACACTGAC
CCTGTGGCCACCAGCTTCCTCCAGAAACTCTCAGACCTGGTGGGCAGGGACACCCGACTCAGCAACCTGC
TGAGGGAGCAGTGGCCAGAGAGGCGGCGATGCCACAGGTTGGAGAATGGCTGTGGGAATGCATCTCCTCA
GATGAAGGCCCGGAACTTGCCTGTTTGGCTCCCCAACCAGGACGAGCCCCTTCCTGGCAGCAGCTGTGCC
ATCCAAGTTGGGGATAAAGTCCCCTATGACATCTGCCGGCCAGACCACTCAGTGTTGACCCTGCAGCTGC
CTGTGACAGCCTCCGTGAGAGAGGTGATGGCAGCGTTGGCCCAGGAGGATGGCTGGACCAAGGGGCAGGT
GCTGGTGAAGGTCAATTCTGCAGGTGATGCCATTGGCCTGCAGCCAGATGCCCGTGGTGTGGCCACATCT
CTGGGGCTCAATGAGCGTCTCTTTGTTGTCAACCCACAGGAAGCGCATGAGCTGATCCCACACCCTGACC
AGCTGGGGCCCACTGTGGGCTCTGCTGAGGGGCTGGACCTGGTGAGTGCCAAGGACCTGGCAGGCCAGCT
GACGGACCACGACTGGAGCCTCTTCAACAGTATCCACCAGGTGGAGCTGATCCACTATGTGCTGGGCCCC
CAGCATCTGCGGGATGTCACCACCGCCAACCTGGAGCGCTTCATGCGCCGCTTCAATGAGCTGCAGTACT
GGGTGGCCACCGAGCTGTGTCTCTGCCCCGTGCCCGGCCCCCGGGCCCAGCTGCTCAGGAAGTTCATTAA
GCTGGCGGCCCACCTCAAGGAGCAGAAGAATCTCAATTCCTTCTTTGCCGTCATGTTTGGCCTCAGCAAC
TCGGCCATCAGCCACCTAGCCCACACCTGGGAGCGGCTGCCCCACAAAGTCCGGAAGCTGTACTCCGCCC
TCGAGAGGCTGCTGGACCCCTCATGGAACCACCGGGTATACCGACTGGCCCTCGCCAAGCTCTCCCCTCC
TGTCATCCCCTTCATGCCCCTTCTTCTCAAAGACATGACCTTCATTCATGAGGGAAACCACACACTAGTG
GAGAATCTCATCAACTTTGAGAAGATGAGAATGATGGCCAGAGTCGCGCGGATGCTGCACCACTGCCGAA
GCCACAACCCTGTGCCTCTCTCACCACTCAGAAGCCGAGTTTCCCACCTCCACGAGGACAGCCAGGTGGC
GAGGATTTCCACATGCTCGGAGCAGTCCCTGAGCACCCGGAGTCCAGCCAGCACCTGGGCTTATGTCCAG
CAGCTGAAGGTCATTGACAACCAGCGGGAACTCTCCCGCCTCTCCCGAGAGCTGGAGCCAGAGCTCATGC
CCGACAACCACTACCTGAGCTACCAGTCCAAGCTGAGCAAAGACCCCAACGAGAAGCGCGATCACATGGT
CCTGCTGGAGTTCGTGACCGCCGCCGGGATCACTCTCGGCATGGACGAGCTGTACAAGGGAGGTACCGGT
GGATCTATGGTGAGCAAGGGCGAGGAGCTGTTCACCGGGGTGGTGCCCATCCTGGTCGAGCTGGACGGCG
ACGTAAACGGCCACAAGTTCAGCGTGTCCGGCGAGGGCGAGGGCGATGCCACCTACGGCAAGCTGACCCT
GAAGCTGATCTGCACCACCGGCAAGCTGCCCGTGCCCTGGCCCACCCTCGTGACCACCCTGGGCTACGGC
CTTCAGTGCTTCGCCCGCTACCCCGACCACATGAAGCAGCACGACTTCTTCAAGTCCGCCATGCCCGAAG
GCTACGTCCAGGAGCGCACCATCTTCTTCAAGGACGACGGCAACTACAAGACCCGCGCCGAGGTGAAGTT
CGAGGGCGACACCCTGGTGAACCGCATCGAGCTGAAGGGCATCGACTTCAAGGAGGACGGCAACATCCTG
GGGCACAAGCTGGAGTACAACTACAACAGCCACAACGTCTATATCACCGCCGACAAGCAGAAGAACGGCA
TCAAGGCCAACTTCAAGATCCGCCACAACATCGAGGACGGCGGCGTGCAGCTCGCCGACCACTACCAGCA
GAACACCCCCATCGGCGACGGCCCCGTGCTGTAAGAATTCTGCAGATATCCATCACACTGGCGGCCGCTC
GAGCATGCATCTAGAGGGCCCTATTCTATAGTGTCACCTAAATGCTAGAGCTCGCTGATCAGCCTCGACT
GTGCCTTCTAGTTGCCAGCCATCTGTTGTTTGCCCCTCCCCCGTGCCTTCCTTGACCCTGGAAGGTGCCA
CTCCCACTGTCCTTTCCTAATAAAATGAGGAAATTGCATCGCATTGTCTGAGTAGGTGTCATTCTATTCT
GGGGGGTGGGGTGGGGCAGGACAGCAAGGGGGAGGATTGGGAAGACAATAGCAGGCATGCTGGGGATGCG
GTGGGCTCTATGGCTTCTGAGGCGGAAAGAACCAGCTGGGGCTCTAGGGGGTATCCCC
[124 nt withheld, positions 5029-5152]
C
[91 nt withheld, positions 5154-5244]
A
[49 nt withheld, positions 5246-5294]
CCTTTGACGTTGGAGTCCACGTTCTTT
[37 nt withheld, positions 5322-5358]
ACCCTATCTCGGTCTATTCTTTTGATTTATAAGGGATTTTGCCGATTTCGGCCTATTGGTTAAAAAATGA
GCTGATTTAACAAAAATTTAACGCGAATTAATTCTGTGGAATGTGTGTCAGTTAGGGTGTGGAAAGTCCC
CAGGCTCCCCAGCAGGCAGAAGTATGCAAAGCATGCATCTCAATTAGTCAGCAACCAGGTGTGGAAAGTC
CCCAGGCTCCCCAGCAGGCAGAAGTATGCAAAGCATGCATCTCAATTAGTCAGCAACCATAGTCCCGCCC
CTAACTCCGCCCATCCCGCCCCTAACTCCGCCCAGTTCCGCCCATTCTCCGCCCCATGGCTGACTAATTT
TTTTTATTTATGCAGAGGCCGAGGCCGCCTCTGCCTCTGAGCTATTCCAGAAGTAGTGAGGAGGCTTTTT
TGGAGGCCTAGGCTTTTGCAAAAAGCTCCCGGGAGCTTGTATATCCATTTTCGGATCTGATCAAGAGACA
GGATGAGGATCGTTTCGCATGATTGAACAAGATGGATTGCACGCAGGTTCTCCGGCCGCTTGGGTGGAGA
GGCTATTCGGCTATGACTGGGCACAACAGACAATCGGCTGCTCTGATGCCGCCGTGTTCCGGCTGTCAGC
GCAGGGGCGCCCGGTTCTTTTTGTCAAGACCGACCTGTCCGGTGCCCTGAATGAACTGCAGGACGAGGCA
GCGCGGCTATCGTGGCTGGCCACGACGGGCGTTCCTTGCGCAGCTGTGCTCGACGTTGTCACTGAAGCGG
GAAGGGACTGGCTGCTATTGGGCGAAGTGCCGGGGCAGGATCTCCTGTCATCTCACCTTGCTCCTGCCGA
GAAAGTATCCATCATGGCTGATGCAATGCGGCGGCTGCATACGCTTGATCCGGCTACCTGCCCATTCGAC
CACCAAGCGAAACATCGCATCGAGCGAGCACGTACTCGGATGGAAGCCGGTCTTGTCGATCAGGATGATC
TGGACGAAGAGCATCAGGGGCTCGCGCCAGCCGAACTGTTCGCCAGGCTCAAGGCGCGCATGCCCGACGG
CGAGGATCTCGTCGTGACCCATGGCGATGCCTGCTTGCCGAATATCATGGTGGAAAATGGCCGCTTTTCT
GGATTCATCGACTGTGGCCGGCTGGGTGTGGCGGACCGCTATCAGGACATAGCGTTGGCTACCCGTGATA
TTGCTGAAGAGCTTGGCGGCGAATGGGCTGACCGCTTCCTCGTGCTTTACGGTATCGCCGCTCCCGATTC
GCAGCGCATCGCCTTCTATCGCCTTCTTGACGAGTTCTTCTGAGCGGGACTCTGGGGTTCGAAATGACCG
ACCAAGCGACGCCCAACCTGCCATCACGAGATTTCGATTCCACCGCCGCCTTCTATGAAAGGTTGGGCTT
CGGAATCGTTTTCCGGGACGCCGGCTGGATGATCCTCCAGCGCGGGGATCTCATGCTGGAGTTCTTCGCC
CACCCCAACTTGTTTATTGCAGCTTATAATGGTTACAAATAAAGCAATAGCATCACAAATTTCACAAATA
AAGCATTTTTTTCACTGCATTCTAGTTGTGGTTTGTCCAAACTCATCAATGTATCTTATCATGTCTGTAT
ACCGTCGACCTCTAGCTAGAGCTTGGCGTAATCATGGTCATAGCTGTTTCCTGTGTGAAATTGTTATCCG
CTCACAATTCCACACAACATACGAGCCGGAAGCATAAAGTGTAAAGCCTGGGGTGCCTAATGAGTGAGCT
AACTCACATTAATTGCGTTGCGCTCACTGCCCGCTTTCCAGTCGGGAAACCTGTCGTGCCAGCTGCATTA
ATGAATCGGCCAACGCGCGGGGAGAGGCGGTTTGCGTATTGGGCGCTCTTCCGCTTCCTCGCTCACTGAC
TCGCTGCGCTCGGTCGTTCGGCTGCGGCGAGCGGTATCAGCTCACTCAAAGGCGGTAATACGGTTATCCA
CAGAATCAGGGGATAACGCAGGAAAGAACATGTGAGCAAAAGGCCAGCAAAAGGCCAGGAACCGTAAAAA
GGCCGCGTTGCTGGCGTTTTTCCATAGGCTCCGCCCCCCTGACGAGCATCACAAAAATCGACGCTCAAGT
CAGAGGTGGCGAAACCCGACAGGACTATAAAGATACCAGGCGTTTCCCCCTGGAAGCTCCCTCGTGCGCT
CTCCTGTTCCGACCCTGCCGCTTACCGGATACCTGTCCGCCTTTCTCCCTTCGGGAAGCGTGGCGCTTTC
TCATAGCTCACGCTGTAGGTATCTCAGTTCGGTGTAGGTCGTTCGCTCCAAGCTGGGCTGTGTGCACGAA
CCCCCCGTTCAGCCCGACCGCTGCGCCTTATCCGGTAACTATCGTCTTGAGTCCAACCCGGTAAGACACG
ACTTATCGCCACTGGCAGCAGCCACTGGTAACAGGATTAGCAGAGCGAGGTATGTAGGCGGTGCTACAGA
GTTCTTGAAGTGGTGGCCTAACTACGGCTACACTAGAAGAACAGTATTTGGTATCTGCGCTCTGCTGAAG
CCAGTTACCTTCGGAAAAAGAGTTGGTAGCTCTTGATCCGGCAAACAAACCACCGCTGGTAGCGGTGGTT
TTTTTGTTTGCAAGCAGCAGATTACGCGCAGAAAAAAAGGATCTCAAGAAGATCCTTTGATCTTTTCTAC
GGGGTCTGACGCTCAGTGGAACGAAAACTCACGTTAAGGGATTTTGGTCATGAGATTATCAAAAAGGATC
TTCACCTAGATCCTTTTAAATTAAAAATGAAGTTTTAAATCAATCTAAAGTATATATGAGTAAACTTGGT
CTGACAGTTACCAATGCTTAATCAGTGAGGCACCTATCTCAGCGATCTGTCTATTTCGTTCATCCATAGT
TGCCTGACTCCCCGTCGTGTAGATAACTACGATACGGGAGGGCTTACCATCTGGCCCCAGTGCTGCAATG
ATACCGCGAGACCCACGCTCACCGGCTCCAGATTTATCAGCAATAAACCAGCCAGCCGGAAGGGCCGAGC
GCAGAAGTGGTCCTGCAACTTTATCCGCCTCCATCCAGTCTATTAATTGTTGCCGGGAAGCTAGAGTAAG
TAGTTCGCCAGTTAATAGTTTGCGCAACGTTGTTGCCATTGCTACAGGCATCGTGGTGTCACGCTCGTCG
TTTGGTATGGCTTCATTCAGCTCCGGTTCCCAACGATCAAGGCGAGTTACATGATCCCCCATGTTGTGCA
AAAAAGCGGTTAGCTCCTTCGGTCCTCCGATCGTTGTCAGAAGTAAGTTGGCCGCAGTGTTATCACTCAT
GGTTATGGCAGCACTGCATAATTCTCTTACTGTCATGCCATCCGTAAGATGCTTTTCTGTGACTGGTGAG
TACTCAACCAAGTCATTCTGAGAATAGTGTATGCGGCGACCGAGTTGCTCTTGCCCGGCGTCAATACGGG
ATAATACCGCGCCACATAGCAGAACTTTAAAAGTGCTCATCATTGGAAAACGTTCTTCGGGGCGAAAACT
CTCAAGGATCTTACCGCTGTTGAGATCCAGTTCGATGTAACCCACTCGTGCACCCAACTGATCTTCAGCA
TCTTTTACTTTCACCAGCGTTTCTGGGTGAGCAAAAACAGGAAGGCAAAATGCCGCAAAAAAGGGAATAA
GGGCGACACGGAAATGTTGAATACTCATACTCTTCCTTTTTCAATATTATTGAAGCATTTATCAGGGTTA
TTGTCTCATGAGCGGATACATATTTGAATGTATTTAGAAAAATAAACAAATAGGGGTTCCGCGCACATTT
CCCCGAAAAGTGCCACCTGACGTCGACGGATCGGGAGATCTCCCGAT
