>Addgene plasmid #61622 | pcDNA3-ICUE3 | addgene partial sequence | sequence record 102875 | CMV-F 5'-CGCAAATGGGCGGTAGGCGTG-3'
ACTAGAGAACCCACTGCTTACTGGCTTATCGAAATTAATACGACTCACTATAGGGAGACCCAAGCTTGCG
GCCGCCACCATGGTGCGGGGTTCTCATCATCATCATCATCATGGTATGGCTAGCATGACTGGTGGACAGC
AAATGGGTCGGGATCTGTACGACGATGACGATAAGGATCCCATGGTGAGCAAGGGCGAGGAGCTGTTCAC
CGGGGTGGTGCCCATCCTGGTCGAGCTGGACGGCGACGTAAACGGCCACAGGTTCAGCGTGTCCGGCGAG
GGCGAGGGCGATGCCACCTACGGCAAGCTGACCCTGAAGTTCATCTGCACCACCGGCAAGCTGCCCGTGC
CCTGGCCCACCCTCGTGACCACCCTGACCTGGGGCGTGCAGTGCTTCAGCCGCTACCCCGACCACATGAA
GCAGCACGACTTCTTCAAGTCCGCCATGCCCGAAGGCTACGTCCAGGAGCGTACCATCTTCTTCAAGGAC
GACGGCAACTACAAGACCCGCGCCGAGGTGAAGTTCGAGGGCGACACCCTGGTGAACCGCATCGAGCTGA
AGGGCATCGACTTCAAGGAGGACGGCAACATCCTGGGGCACAAGCTGGAGTACAACTACATCAGCCACAA
CGTCTATATCACCGCCGACAAGCAGAAGAACGGCATCAAGGCCCACTTCAAGATCCGCCACAACATCGAG
GACGGCAGCGTGCAGCTCGCCGACCACTACCAGCAGAACACCCCCATCGGCGACGGCCCCGTGCTGCTGC
CCGACAACCACTACCTGAGCACCCAGTCCAAGCTGAGCAAAGACCCCAACGAGAAGCGCGATCACATGGT
CCTGCTGGAGTTCGTGACCGCCGCCGGGATCACTCACGGCATGGACGAGCTGTACAAGGCTGGTACC
