>Addgene plasmid #61622 | pcDNA3-ICUE3 | addgene partial sequence | sequence record 103003 | BGH-rev 5'-TAGAAGGCACAGTCGAGG-3'
CTATAGAATAGGGCCCTCTAGATGCATGCTCGAGCGGCCGCCAGTGTGATGGATATCTGCAGAATTCTTA
CAGCACGGGGCCGTCGCCGATGGGGGTGTTCTGCTGGTAGTGGTCGGCGAGCTGCACGCCGCCGTCCTCG
ATGTTGTGGCGGATCTTGAAGTTGGCCTTGATGCCGTTCTTCTGCTTGTCGGCGGTGATATAGACGTTGT
GGCTGTTGTAGTTGTACTCCAGCTTGTGCCCCAGGATGTTGCCGTCCTCCTTGAAGTCGATGCCCTTCAG
CTCGATGCGGTTCACCAGGGTGTCGCCCTCGAACTTCACCTCGGCGCGGGTCTTGTAGTTGCCGTCGTCC
TTGAAGAAGATGGTGCGCTCCTGGACGTAGCCTTCGGGCATGGCGGACTTGAAGAAGTCGTGCTGCTTCA
TGTGGTCGGGGTAGCGGGCGAAGCACTGAAGGCCGTAGCCCAGGGTGGTCACGAGGGTGGGCCAGGGCAC
GGGCAGCTTGCCGGTGGTGCAGATCAGCTTCAGGGTCAGCTTGCCGTAGGTGGCATCGCCCTCGCCCTCG
CCGGACACGCTGAACTTGTGGCCGTTTACGTCGCCGTCCAGCTCGACCAGGATGGGCACCACCCCGGTGA
ACAGCTCCTCGCCCTTGCTCACCATAGATCCACCGGTACCTCCCTTGTACAGCTCGTCCATGCCGAGAGT
GATCCCGGCGGCGGTCACGAACTCCAGCAGGACCATGTGATCGCGCTTCTCGTTGGGGTCTTTGCTCAGC
TTGGACTGGTAGCTCAGGTAGTGGTTGTCGGGCATGAGCTCTGGCTCCAGCTCTCGGGAGAGGCGGGAGA
GTTCCCGCTGGTTGTCAATGACCTTCAGCTGCTGGACATAAGCCCAGGTGCTGGCTGGACTCCGGGTGCT
C
